Addgene plasmid #84669: pQCXIP-Laforin Myc K320A
Purpose: mammalian expression and/or retrovirus preparation
Depositing lab: Ayano Satoh. Depositing organization: Okayama University. Publication: S-nitrosylation of laforin inhibits its phosphatase activity and is implicated in Lafora disease. Toyota R, Honjo Y, Imajo R, Satoh A. Sciencematters 10.19185/matters.201606000014.
Backbone
  Vector backbone: pQCXIP
  Total vector size (bp): 7200
  Vector type: Mammalian Expression, Retroviral
Growth in bacteria
  Bacterial resistance: Ampicillin, 100 μg/mL
  Growth temperature: 37°C
  Growth strain: NEB Stable
  Copy number: Low Copy
Gene/Insert
  Gene/Insert name: Laforin
  Species: H. sapiens (human)
  Entrez Gene: EPM2A (a.k.a. EPM2, MELF)
  Promoter: 5'LTR
  Tag / fusion protein: Myc (C terminal on insert)
  Cloning method: Restriction Enzyme; 5′ cloning site BamHI (not destroyed); 3′ cloning site BamHI (not destroyed)
  Sequencing primers: 5′ CGCCATCCACGCTGTTTTGAC
Terms and licenses: Academic/Nonprofit Terms; Industry Terms: Not Available to Industry
How to cite: pQCXIP-Laforin Myc K320A was a gift from Ayano Satoh (Addgene plasmid # 84669 ; http://n2t.net/addgene:84669 ; RRID:Addgene_84669)
