[The description below was written by a language model from this plasmid's Addgene catalogue record.]
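Description:
pQCXIP-Laforin Myc K320A is a retroviral and mammalian expression plasmid built on the pQCXIP backbone, with a recorded total size of about 7.2 kb. It is propagated in bacteria under ampicillin selection and is listed as low copy. The use of a recombination-deficient growth strain fits the repeated LTR sequences typical of retroviral vectors. No feature table accompanies the record, so the origin of replication, packaging signal and any mammalian selection cassette are not itemised. pQCXIP-type vectors are generally known as bicistronic retroviral backbones carrying an IRES-linked puromycin resistance gene, but this is not confirmed by the fields given.

The insert is human laforin, the product of the EPM2A gene. Laforin is a phosphatase whose loss is associated with Lafora disease, a form of progressive myoclonus epilepsy. The coding sequence carries a C-terminal Myc epitope tag for detection or immunoprecipitation, and it was cloned into a BamHI site that is retained on both sides of the insert. The name indicates a lysine-to-alanine substitution at position 320, though the record does not explain the functional rationale for this mutant. The promoter is recorded as the 5' LTR.

The stated purpose is direct expression in mammalian cells and/or preparation of retrovirus, which would allow stable delivery of the tagged mutant into target cells. The associated publication concerns inhibition of laforin phosphatase activity by S-nitrosylation and its link to Lafora disease, so this construct was probably one of a set of laforin variants compared in that work.
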