>Addgene plasmid #84669 | pQCXIP-Laforin Myc K320A | addgene partial sequence | sequence record 166940 | LNCX 5'-AGCTCGTTTAGTGAACCGTCAGATC-3'
TTGACCTCCATAGAAGACACCGGGACCGATCCAGCCTCCGCGGCCGGGAACGGTGTCATTGGAACGGACC
TGCAGGAATTGATCCGCGGCCGCCTAGATGCTCGGGCCGCGCCTGCCAGCCGCGGGGACTCCGGGCCCGG
GTATTCGCGCCGCCGCCGCCCGCCATGCGCTTCCGCTTTGGGGTGGTGGTGCCACCCGCCGTGGCCGGCG
CCCGGCCGGAGCTGCTGGTGGTGGGGTCGCGGCCCGAGCTGGGGCGTTGGGAGCCGCGCGG
