>Addgene plasmid #84669 | pQCXIP-Laforin Myc K320A | addgene partial sequence | sequence record 167463 | Laforin-F 5'-ACAATGAAAACAACTTGGTGGAT-3'
CACTGGACACACCAATGAAATGAAGCACACAACAGACTTCTATTTTAATATTGCAGGCCACCAAGCCATG
CATTATTCAAGAATTCTACCAAATATCTGGCTGGGTAGCTGCCCTCGTCAGGTGGAACATGTAACCATCA
AACTGAAGCATGAATTGGGGATTACAGCTGTAATGAATTTCCAGACTGAATGGGATATTGTACAGAATTC
CTCAGGCTGTAACCGCTACCCAGAGCCCATGACTCCAGACACTATGATTAAACTATATAGGGAAGAAGGC
TTGGCCTACATCTGGATGCCAACACCAGATATGAGCACCGAAGGCCGAGTACAGATGCTGCCCCAGGCGG
TGTGCCTGCTGCATGCGCTGCTGGAGAAGGGACACATCGTGTACGTGCACTGCAACGCTGGGGTGGGCCG
CTCCACCGCGGCTGTCTGCGGCTGGCTCCAGTATGTGATGGGCTGGAATCTGAGGAAGGTGCAGTATTTC
CTCATGGCCAAGAGGCCGGCTGTCTACATTGACGAAGAGGCCTTGGCCCGGGCACAAGAAGATTTTTTCC
AGGCATTTGGGAAGGTTCGTTCTTCTGTGTGTAGCCTGTACTCGAGTCTAGAGGGCCCGCGGTTCGAACA
AAAACTCATCTCAGAAGAGGATCTGAATATGCATACCGGTCATCATCACCATCACCATTGAGTTTAAACC
CGCTGATCAGCCTCGACTGTGCCTTTCTAGTT
